>Addgene plasmid #224082 | pFA6a-link-ymBaojin-SpHis5 | addgene full sequence | sequence record 452410 | Addgene NGS Result
CAACGTTGTTGCCATTGCTACAGGCATCGTGGTGTCACGCTCGTCGTTTGGTATGGCTTCATTCAGCTCC
GGTTCCCAACGATCAAGGCGAGTTACATGATCCCCCATGTTGTGCAAAAAAGCGGTTAGCTCCTTCGGTC
CTCCGATCGTTGTCAGAAGTAAGTTGGCCGCAGTGTTATCACTCATGGTTATGGCAGCACTGCATAATTC
TCTTACTGTCATGCCATCCGTAAGATGCTTTTCTGTGACTGGTGAGTACTCAACCAAGTCATTCTGAGAA
TAGTGTATGCGGCGACCGAGTTGCTCTTGCCCGGCGTCAATACGGGATAATACCGCGCCACATAGCAGAA
CTTTAAAAGTGCTCATCATTGGAAAACGTTCTTCGGGGCGAAAACTCTCAAGGATCTTACCGCTGTTGAG
ATCCAGTTCGATGTAACCCACTCGTGCACCCAACTGATCTTCAGCATCTTTTACTTTCACCAGCGTTTCT
GGGTGAGCAAAAACAGGAAGGCAAAATGCCGCAAAAAAGGGAATAAGGGCGACACGGAAATGTTGAATAC
TCATACTCTTCCTTTTTCAATATTATTGAAGCATTTATCAGGGTTATTGTCTCATGAGCGGATACATATT
TGAATGTATTTAGAAAAATAAACAAATAGGGGTTCCGCGCACATTTCCCCGAAAAGTGCCACCTGACGTC
TAAGAAACCATTATTATCATGACATTAACCTATAAAAATAGGCGTATCACGAGGCCCTTTCGTCTCGCGC
GTTTCGGTGATGACGGTGAAAACCTCTGACACATGCAGCTCCCGGAGACGGTCACAGCTTGTCTGTAAGC
GGATGCCGGGAGCAGACAAGCCCGTCAGGGCGCGTCAGCGGGTGTTGGCGGGTGTCGGGGCTGGCTTAAC
TATGCGGCATCAGAGCAGATTGTACTGAGAGTGCACCATATGGACATATTGTCGTTAGAACGCGGCTACA
ATTAATACATAACCTTATGTATCATACACATACGATTTAGGTGACACTATAGAACGCGGCCGCCAGCTGA
AGCTTCGTACGCTGCAGGTCGACGGATCGGTGACGGTGCTGGTTTAATTAACATGGTTTCTAAGGGTGAA
GAAGAAAACATGGCTTCTACTCCATTCAAGTTCCAATTGAAGGGTACTATTAACGGTAAGTCTTTCACTG
TTGAAGGTGAAGGTGAAGGTAACTCTCATGAAGGTTCTCACAAGGGTAAGTACGTTTGTACTTCTGGTAA
GTTGCCAATGTCTTGGGCTGCTTTGGGTACTACTTTCGGTTACGGTATGAAGTACTACACTAAGTACCCA
TCTGGTTTAAAGAACTGGTTCAGAGAAGTTATGCCAGGTGGTTTCACTTACGATAGACATATTCAATACA
AGGGTGATGGTTCTATTCATGCTAAGCATCAACATTTCATGAAGAACGGTACTTACCATAACATTGTTGA
ATTCACTGGTCAAGATTTCAAGGAAAATTCTCCAGTTTTGACCGGTGATATGAACGTTTCTTTGCCAAAT
GAAGTTCCACAAATTCCAAGAGATGATGGTGTTGAATGTCCAGTTACTTTATTGTACCCATTGTTGTCTG
ATAAGTCTAAGTATGTTGAAGCTCATCAATACACTATTTGTAAGCCATTGCATAACCAACCAGCTCCAGA
TGTCCCATACCATTGGATTAGAAAGCAATACACTCAATCTAAGGATGATGCTGAAGAAAGAGATCATATT
TGTCAATCTGAAACTTTAGAAGCTCATTTGAAGGGTATGGATGAATTGTACAAGTAAGCGGCCGCCTCGA
GGTCGGCGCGCCACTTCTAAATAAGCGAATTTCTTATGATTTATGATTTTTATTATTAAATAAGTTATAA
AAAAAATAAGTGTATACAAATTTTAAAGTGACTCTTAGGTTTTAAAACGAAAATTCTTATTCTTGAGTAA
CTCTTTCCTGTAGGTCAGGTTGCTTTCTCAGGTATAGTATGAGGTCGCTCTTATTGACCACACCTCTACC
GGCAGATCCGCTAGGGATAACAGGGTAATATAGATCTGTTTAGCTTGCCTCGTCCCCGCCGGGTCACCCG
GCCAGCGACATGGAGGCCCAGAATACCCTCCTTGACAGTCTTGACGTGCGCAGCTCAGGGGCATGATGTG
ACTGTCGCCCGTACATTTAGCCCATACATCCCCATGTATAATCATTTGCATCCATACATTTTGATGGCCG
CACGGCGCGAAGCAAAAATTACGGCTCCTCGCTGCAGACCTGCGAGCAGGGAAACGCTCCCCTCACAGAC
GCGTTGAATTGTCCCCACGCCGCGCCCCTGTAGAGAAATATAAAAGGTTAGGATTTGCCACTGAGGTTCT
TCTTTCATATACTTCCTTTTAAAATCTTGCTAGGATACAGTTCTCACATCACATCCGAACATAAACAACC
ATGGGTAGGAGGGCTTTTGTAGAAAGAAATACGAACGAAACGAAAATCAGCGTTGCCATCGCTTTGGACA
AAGCTCCCTTACCTGAAGAGTCGAATTTTATTGATGAACTTATAACTTCCAAGCATACAAACCAAAAGGG
AGAACAAGTAATCCAAGTAGACACGGGAATTGGATTCTTGGATCACATGTATCATGCACTGGCTAAACAT
GCAGGCTGGAGCTTACGACTTTACTCAAGAGGTGATTTAATCATCGATGATCATCACACTGCAGAAGATA
CTGCTATTGCACTTGGTATTGCATTCAAGCAGGCTATGAGTAACTTTGCCGGCGTTAAAAGATTTGGACA
TGCTTATTGTCCACTTGACGAAGCTCTTTCTAGAAGCGTAGTTGACTTGTCGGGACGGCCCTATGCTGTT
ATCGATTTGGGATTAAAGCGTGAAAAGGTTGGGGAATTGTCCTGTGAAATGATCCCTCACTTACTATATT
CCTTTTCGGTAGCAGCTGGAATTACTTTGCATGTTACCTGCTTATATGGTAGTAATGACCATCATCGTGC
TGAAAGCGCTTTTAAATCTCTGGCTGTTGCCATGCGCGCGGCTACTAGTCTTACTGGAAGTTCTGAAGTC
CCAAGCACGAAGGGAGTGTTGTAAAGAGTACTGACAATAAAAAGATTCTTGTTTTCAAGAACTTGTCATT
TGTATAGTTTTTTTATATTGTAGTTGTTCTATTTTAATCAAATGTTAGCGTGATTTATATTTTTTTTCGC
CTCGACATCATCTGCCCAGATGCGAAGTTAAGTGCGCAGAAAGTAATATCATGCGTCAATCGTATGTGAA
TGCTGGTCGCTATACTGCTGTCGATTCGATACTAACGCCGCCATCCAGTTTAAACGAGCTCGAATTCATC
GATGATATCAGATCCACTAGTGGCCTATGCGGCCGCGGATCTGCCGGTCTCCCTATAGTGAGTCGTATTA
ATTTCGATAAGCCAGGTTAACCTGCATTAATGAATCGGCCAACGCGCGGGGAGAGGCGGTTTGCGTATTG
GGCGCTCTTCCGCTTCCTCGCTCACTGACTCGCTGCGCTCGGTCGTTCGGCTGCGGCGAGCGGTATCAGC
TCACTCAAAGGCGGTAATACGGTTATCCACAGAATCAGGGGATAACGCAGGAAAGAACATGTGAGCAAAA
GGCCAGCAAAAGGCCAGGAACCGTAAAAAGGCCGCGTTGCTGGCGTTTTTCCATAGGCTCCGCCCCCCTG
ACGAGCATCACAAAAATCGACGCTCAAGTCAGAGGTGGCGAAACCCGACAGGACTATAAAGATACCAGGC
GTTTCCCCCTGGAAGCTCCCTCGTGCGCTCTCCTGTTCCGACCCTGCCGCTTACCGGATACCTGTCCGCC
TTTCTCCCTTCGGGAAGCGTGGCGCTTTCTCATAGCTCACGCTGTAGGTATCTCAGTTCGGTGTAGGTCG
TTCGCTCCAAGCTGGGCTGTGTGCACGAACCCCCCGTTCAGCCCGACCGCTGCGCCTTATCCGGTAACTA
TCGTCTTGAGTCCAACCCGGTAAGACACGACTTATCGCCACTGGCAGCAGCCACTGGTAACAGGATTAGC
AGAGCGAGGTATGTAGGCGGTGCTACAGAGTTCTTGAAGTGGTGGCCTAACTACGGCTACACTAGAAGAA
CAGTATTTGGTATCTGCGCTCTGCTGAAGCCAGTTACCTTCGGAAAAAGAGTTGGTAGCTCTTGATCCGG
CAAACAAACCACCGCTGGTAGCGGTGGTTTTTTTGTTTGCAAGCAGCAGATTACGCGCAGAAAAAAAGGA
TCTCAAGAAGATCCTTTGATCTTTTCTACGGGGTCTGACGCTCAGTGGAACGAAAACTCACGTTAAGGGA
TTTTGGTCATGAGATTATCAAAAAGGATCTTCACCTAGATCCTTTTAAATTAAAAATGAAGTTTTAAATC
AATCTAAAGTATATATGAGTAAACTTGGTCTGACAGTTACCAATGCTTAATCAGTGAGGCACCTATCTCA
GCGATCTGTCTATTTCGTTCATCCATAGTTGCCTGACTCCCCGTCGTGTAGATAACTACGATACGGGAGG
GCTTACCATCTGGCCCCAGTGCTGCAATGATACCGCGAGACCCACGCTCACCGGCTCCAGATTTATCAGC
AATAAACCAGCCAGCCGGAAGGGCCGAGCGCAGAAGTGGTCCTGCAACTTTATCCGCCTCCATCCAGTCT
ATTAATTGTTGCCGGGAAGCTAGAGTAAGTAGTTCGCCAGTTAATAGTTTGCG
Features (pLannotate 1.2.2; 12 found; start..end, strand, type, name):
    565..669     -  promoter       AmpR promoter: bla
    764..799     +  CDS            rop (fragment): Rop protein, which maintains plasmids at low copy number; rop
    901..952     +  misc_feature   bom (fragment): basis of mobility region from pBR322
   1015..1033    +  promoter       SP6 promoter: promoter for bacteriophage SP6 RNA polymerase
   1845..2032    +  terminator     ADH1 terminator: S. cerevisiae ADH1; transcription terminator for the S. cerevisiae alcohol dehydrogenase 1 (ADH1) gene
   2107..2450    +  promoter       TEF promoter: Ashbya gossypii TEF promoter
   2451..3104    +  CDS            S. pombe his5: imidazoleglycerol-phosphate dehydratase, required for histidine biosynthesis; Schizosaccharomyces pombe his5; yeast auxotrophic marker; corresponds to S. cerevisiae HIS3
   3110..3307    +  terminator     TEF terminator: Ashbya gossypii TEF terminator
   3412..3430    -  promoter       T7 promoter: promoter for bacteriophage T7 RNA polymerase
   3452..3505    -  CDS            lacI (fragment): lac repressor; lacI; The lac repressor binds to the lac operator to inhibit transcription in E. coli. This inhibition can be relieved by adding lactose or isopropyl-β-D-thiogalactopyranoside (IPTG).
   3688..4276    -  rep_origin     ori: high-copy-number ColE1/pMB1/pBR322/pUC origin of replication
   4447..564     -  CDS            AmpR (across the origin): β-lactamase; bla; confers resistance to ampicillin, carbenicillin, and related antibiotics
