[The description below was written by a language model from this plasmid's Addgene catalogue record and pLannotate feature annotations shown in this document.]
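Description:
pFA6a-link-ymBaojin-SpHis5 is a yeast C-terminal tagging vector built on the pFA6a backbone. It is designed to fuse a yeast codon-optimized version of the fluorescent protein mBaojin (ymBaojin, a synthetic sequence) to a gene of interest, with selection by the Schizosaccharomyces pombe his5 marker. The 4.7 kb plasmid carries no yeast replication origin in its annotation. This fits the usual role of pFA6a-series plasmids as templates from which a tag-plus-marker module is amplified and integrated into the genome by homologous recombination, rather than as episomes maintained in yeast. In E. coli it replicates from a high-copy ColE1/pUC-type origin and is selected with ampicillin through the β-lactamase gene and its bla promoter.

The automated feature table does not annotate the linker or the ymBaojin coding sequence. There is an unannotated stretch between the SP6 promoter and the S. cerevisiae ADH1 terminator, which is where the tag would be expected, but the record does not confirm this. In that arrangement the ADH1 terminator would end transcription of the tagged gene once integrated, while expression of the fusion would come from the target gene's own promoter. The record names no promoter for the tag itself.

Downstream lies the selection cassette, in which the Ashbya gossypii TEF promoter and TEF terminator flank S. pombe his5. This gene encodes imidazoleglycerol-phosphate dehydratase and complements S. cerevisiae his3 mutations, so integrants can be selected by histidine prototrophy. Its heterologous sequence limits recombination with the native HIS3 locus. SP6 and T7 promoters flank the module, and the short rop, bom and lacI fragments are backbone remnants. The construct is used for fluorescent tagging of endogenous yeast proteins.
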