Addgene plasmid #224082: pFA6a-link-ymBaojin-SpHis5
Purpose: Yeast tagging vector to create a gene fusion with yeast optimized mBaojin with SpHis5 selection
Depositing lab: Bas Teusink. Depositing organization: Vrije Universiteit Amsterdam.
Backbone
  Vector backbone: pFA6A
  Vector type: Yeast Expression
  Selectable markers: HIS5
Growth in bacteria
  Bacterial resistance: Ampicillin, 100 μg/mL
  Growth temperature: 37°C
  Growth strain: DH5alpha
  Copy number: High Copy
Gene/Insert
  Gene/Insert name: ymBaoJin
  Species: Synthetic
  Tag / fusion protein: ymBaoJin
  Cloning method: Restriction Enzyme; 5′ cloning site Unknown (unknown if destroyed)
Terms and licenses: Academic/Nonprofit Terms; Industry Terms: Not Available to Industry
How to cite: pFA6a-link-ymBaojin-SpHis5 was a gift from Bas Teusink (Addgene plasmid # 224082 ; http://n2t.net/addgene:224082 ; RRID:Addgene_224082)
